>Addgene plasmid #29451 | SEMA3C (mouse) pBLUE | addgene partial sequence | sequence record 34837 | 29451 with T7
AGTGGATCCCCCGGGCTGCAGGAATTCCGGGCAGAGCCTTCCCGCGCCCAGGCCAGCCTGTGCTCCGCCC
TCAGGCTCGCTGCCACCCGCGGCCAGGCGCTCCCTGGGTGGGGCGGCGGCCCGTGCAGATGCGGCGGGCC
ACGCGGGGCCGCTGCTGCAGCCGGCTGGGCGGTGCGCCCGGGCAGCCTCAGCCGCGCGCCGCGTCGCTGT
AATCGGACACCGAGCGCTCGCCCCCGGCGCCCGGCCACTTGCCATTCACTCCGCGGTGCGGGGTTGAGCG
ACGTGGAGAAGGGCTCCGGGTGCCGCGGCTCTGCCGCCCGGGATTCTGCTACAAAGAAACTCAGCACCGG
CCGGCAGGAATCCCACCCTCCGGACTCACTAAGTCTTTAAAGGTCTTCTGGGGAAAGGACCTAGGGGACT
GGAAATCCAAGCCCGGAGCAAGTGGCTGACTTCTCCTGGATCTTTTCCCACCTCGGTATTTTCCCTTGGA
TATTAATTCCCAAATCAGAAGAAATGGCATTCCGGGCGATTTGTGTGTTGGTTGGAGTATTTATTTGTTC
CATTTGTGTACGAGGATCTTCCCAGCCCCAAGCAAGAGTTTATTTAACATTTGATGAGCTTCGAGAAACC
AAAACCTCTGAGTACTTTAGTCTGTCCCACCAGCAGTTAGACTACAGAATATTGCTGATGGATGAAGATC
AAGACCGGATATATGTGGGGAGCAAAGACCACATCCTGTCTTTGAATATCAACAATATCAGTCAAGAACC
TTTGAGTGTTTTCTGGCCAGCATCAACAATCAAAGTTGAAGAGTGCAAAAATGGCTGGCAAAGATCCTAC
ACATGGCTGTGGAAATTTCGTCCGGGTGATTCAGACATTCAACCGTACTCACCTGTATGTCTGTGGGANT
GG
