>Addgene plasmid #29451 | SEMA3C (mouse) pBLUE | addgene partial sequence | sequence record 34838 | 29451 with T3
TCGAGGTCGACGGTATCGATAAGCTTGATATCGAATTCTTTTTCATGTATAAAAGCCAGTGACAATTAGA
AAGCTAAACCCCTAGAGCACGGAAGGAAGAGCACAGGGAAATTTATGGCCCTCGCTCAACCGAGGCTGTA
ACAGTTCTGCTTCTGTTGTCGCATTGATTTTGAAGAAAAGACACATAAAGATATAAATAAAATCTGGGAT
AAGTTAAATATTTTTTATGCACCACAAGGACCATGACATGTCTAGTGCTAGTCTGTATCATACAAGAAAA
TGCATGCTCTTTTCAGTTCACAGAGAACACACTTTAGAGTGAGTCTCCAGCTTTTGTCAGAAATTTCTCA
TGGGTAAAGCACAAGATTTTATTTAATAGTTGACTAGTGAAGACAGAGCATTTGTTCCTGGAAGCAAAAC
TTCATGGATGAATGTTTTATGACTCTGGAAGCTGATTCCTCCTGTTTCTGCTTTTCCTGCTGTTGATGAG
AGCCTTCAGCTTGCCATAGTCCCCTCTCATCTTCTGTGGTTCTTCCCCCAGCTGCTGCTGCTGCCGGGTG
TCTTTGCAGTACTGATTGATGAGCTGCATTTCCGAGTGGCTGAATGCCCCCAGGATGTCCTTTGGATGGA
AGGGTAGAGCCCTCACAGAGCCAGCCCATGTCCACGGGGACCACTTGTCTGTCACAACGGCCACCATTTC
TGAATCTAAAACTTTGAAGTTGATCTTGGCTATGGTCTGTTTGAAGCTGTTCTCAGTGGCAATGCAGTGG
TAGAGTCCTTGGTCAGAATCTTGAACAGAGCGAATCAGTAGTCCTTGGGAAGTAGCTATAATGCGCTCGT
TCAGTTTAACCTCCTTCCTCCTGTCTTTGTCTTTCTGCAGCAACCACTTGATAGATGCCTGTGGAGACTT
GGGAGCACACTCAAGGAAAGTGCTGTTATTTCTTACTCCATACTGAACAATTTCAGCTGCATTTCTGTAT
G
