[The description below was written by a language model from this plasmid's Addgene catalogue record.]
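Description:
SEMA3C (mouse) pBLUE is a bacterial cloning plasmid built on the pBluescript SK backbone (about 3 kb) and intended as a template for making in situ hybridization probes. It is maintained as a high-copy plasmid in E. coli under ampicillin selection. No feature table accompanies the record. The details of the origin and other backbone elements can therefore only be inferred from the standard pBluescript design, a pUC-type phagemid with a multiple cloning site flanked by opposing T7 and T3 bacteriophage RNA polymerase promoters.

The insert is roughly 2.5 kb of mouse Sema3c cDNA, which encodes semaphorin 3C (also called collapsin 3 or SemE), a secreted class 3 semaphorin involved in axon guidance and tissue patterning. It was cloned by restriction digestion between XhoI at the 5′ end and NotI at the 3′ end, and both sites are retained, so the fragment can be excised or the plasmid linearised at either end of the insert. The "mutation" field simply notes that the clone is meant for in situ hybridization; no sequence changes, tags or reporters are recorded. The plasmid carries no eukaryotic promoter and is not an expression construct.

In typical use, the plasmid is linearised on one side of the insert and transcribed in vitro from the phage promoter on the other side to produce labelled antisense riboprobes, with the opposite promoter giving a sense control, for detecting Sema3c mRNA in mouse tissue or embryos. T7 is listed as the 5′ sequencing primer and T3 as the 3′ primer, which suggests that T3 would drive antisense transcription. The record does not state this explicitly, so orientation should be confirmed before choosing a polymerase.
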