Addgene plasmid #29451: SEMA3C (mouse) pBLUE
Depositing lab: Jonathan Raper. Depositing organization: University of Pennsylvania.
Backbone
  Vector backbone: pBluescript (SK)
  Backbone manufacturer: stratagene
  Backbone size w/o insert (bp): 3000
  Vector type: pBlue for ISH
Growth in bacteria
  Bacterial resistance: Ampicillin, 100 μg/mL
  Growth temperature: 37°C
  Growth strain: DH5alpha
  Copy number: High Copy
Gene/Insert
  Gene/Insert name: SEMA3C (alt names: semaphorin 3c; sema 3c; collapsin 3)
  Species: M. musculus (mouse)
  Insert size (bp): 2500
  Mutation: for in situ hybridization
  GenBank ID: NM_013657
  Entrez Gene: Sema3c (a.k.a. 1110036B02Rik, SemE, Semae)
  Cloning method: Restriction Enzyme; 5′ cloning site XhoI (not destroyed); 3′ cloning site Not1 (not destroyed)
  Sequencing primers: 5′ T7; 3′ T3
Terms and licenses: Academic/Nonprofit Terms; Industry Terms: Not Available to Industry
How to cite: SEMA3C (mouse) pBLUE was a gift from Jonathan Raper (Addgene plasmid # 29451 ; http://n2t.net/addgene:29451 ; RRID:Addgene_29451)
